>Addgene plasmid #72718 | pRFP shRNA-resistant TrkB F616A -S478A | addgene partial sequence | sequence record 136391 | CMV-F 5'-CGCAAATGGGCGGTAGGCGTG-3'
AGCAGAGCTGGTTTAGTGAACCGTCAGATCCGCTAGCGCTACCGGACTCAGATCTCGAGCTCAAGCTTCG
AATTCTGCAGTCGACGGTACCGCGGGCCCCCTCCCCCCTCCGGCGGGGGACGCCTGGCTCAGCGTAGGGA
CACGCACTCTGACTGACTGGCACTGGCAGCTCGGGATGTCGCCCTGGCCGAGGTGGCATGGACCCGCCAT
GGCGCGGCTCTGGGGCTTATGCTTGCTGGTCTTGGGCTTCTGGAGGGCTTCTCTTGCCTGCCCCATGTCC
TGCAAATGCAGCACCACTAGGATTTGGTGTACCGAGCCTTCTCCTGGCATCGTGGCATTTCCGAGGTTGG
AACCTAACAGCATTGACCCAGAGAACATCACCGAAATTCTCATTGCAAACCAGAAAAGGTTAGAAATCAT
CAATGAAGATGATGTCGAAGCTTACGTGGGGCTGAAAAACCTTACAATTGTGGACAGCGGACTAAAGTTT
GTGGCTTACAAGGCGTTTCTGAAGAACGGCAACCTGCGGCACATCAATTTCACTCGAAACAAGCTGACGA
GTTTGTCCAGGAGACATTTCCGCCACCTTGACTTGTCTGACCTGATCCTGACGGGTAATCCGTTCACGTG
TTCCTGTGACATCATGTGGCTCAAGACTCTCCAGGAGACGAAATCCAGCCCCGACACTCAGGATTTGTAT
TGCCTCAATGAGAGCAGCAAGAATACCCCTCTGGCGAACCTGCAGATTCC
