>Addgene plasmid #72718 | pRFP shRNA-resistant TrkB F616A -S478A | addgene partial sequence | sequence record 136392 | DsRed1-N 5'-GTACTGGAACTGGGGGGACAG-3'
GTCACCTTCAGCTTGGCGGTCTGGGTGCCCTCGTAGGGGCGGCCCTCGCCCTCGCCCTCGATCTCGAACT
CGTGGCCGTTCACGGAGCCCTCCATGCGCACCTTGAAGCGCATGAACTCCTTGATGACGTCCTCGGAGGA
GGCCATCGGATCCCCCGGTGGATCCCCTAGGATGTCCAGGTAGACGGGCGACGCCTTCGCCAAGTTCTGA
AGGAGTGTGTGGATGTTCTTGATGTTCTTCCTTGTGTGTGGTTCCCGCTGCCAGCATCCCAGCATCAGCT
CGTACACCTCCTGGGGACACGTGCGAGGCCGCTGAAGGACTCTGCCCTGGGTGATGCATTCTATCACCTC
GTTGTTTGATAGCTGATACCAGGGCTGCTTGCCGTAGGTGAAGATCTCCCACAACACAACTCCCAGGCTC
CAGACGTCACTCTCGGTGGTGAATTTCCTGTACATGATGCTCTCTGGAGGCATCCATCGGATGGGCAACA
TTGTGTGGCCACCAACCCGGTAGTAGTCGGTGCTGTATACATCCCGGGACATCCCGAAGTCCCCAATTTT
CACCAGCAGGTTCTCTCCTACCAAGCAGTTCCGGGTGGCCAGGTCTCGGTGCACGAAGTGTTGGGATGCC
AGGTAGACCATGCCTGCTGCGATTTGCTGAGCGATGTGCAGCATCTGCGACTGCGTCAGCTCGGTGGGCG
GGTTACCCTCTGCCATCAGCACTGCATCTGGCCCGTGTGCCCTAAGGAACTTGTTGAGGTCCCCGTGCTT
CATGTACTCAGCGACCATGATGAGTGGGTCGCCCTCCACACAGACACCGTAGAACTTGACAATGTGCTCG
TGCTGGAGGTTGGTCAGCAGCTCGGCTTCGCGATGAAAGTCCTTGCGAGCAT
