>Addgene plasmid #72718 | pRFP shRNA-resistant TrkB F616A -S478A | addgene partial sequence | sequence record 137995 | rNTRK2-F 5'-gtcctctatgaagactggac-3'
AATGAGATCCCCTCCACGGATGTTGCTGACCAAACCAATCGGGAGCATCTCTCGGTCTATGCTGTGGTGG
TGATTGCCTCTGTGGTAGGATTCTGCCTGCTGGTGATGCTGCTTCTGCTCAAGTTGGCGAGACATTCCAA
GTTTGGCATGAAAGGCCCAGCTTCCGTCATCAGCAACGACGATGACTCTGCCGCCCCTCTCCACCACATC
TCCAACGGGAGCAACACTCCGTCTTCTTCGGAGGGCGGGCCCGATGCTGTCATCATTGGGATGACCAAGA
TCCCTGTCATTGAAAACCCCCAGTACTTCGGTATCACCAACAGCCAGCTCAAGCCGGACACATTTGTTCA
GCACATCAAGAGACACAACATCGTTCTGAAGAGGGAGCTTGGAGAAGGAGCCTTTGGGAAAGTTTTCCTA
GCGGAGTGCTATAACCTCTGCCCCGAGCAGGATAAGATCCTGGTGGCCGTGAAGACGCTGAAGGACGCCA
GCGACAATGCTCGCAAGGACTTTCATCGCGAAGCCGAGCTGCTGACCAACCTCCAGCACGAGCACATTGT
CAAGTTCTACGGTGTCTGTGTGGAGGGCGACCCACTCATCATGGTCGCTGAGTACATGAAGCACGGGGAC
CTCAACAAGTTCCTTAGGGCACACGGGCCAGATGCAGTGCTGATGGCAGAGGGTAACCCGCCCACCGAGC
TGACGCAGTCGCAGATGCTGCACATCGCTCAGCAAATCGCAGCAGGCATGGTCTACCTGGCATCCCAACA
CTTCGTGCACCGAGACCTGGCCACC
