[The description below was written by a language model from this plasmid's Addgene catalogue record.]
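Description:
pRFP shRNA-resistant TrkB F616A -S478A is a mammalian expression plasmid built on the pRFP-N1 backbone, in which a CMV promoter drives rat (R. norvegicus) TrkB, the receptor tyrosine kinase for BDNF, fused at its C terminus to a red fluorescent protein supplied by the backbone. The plasmid is propagated in E. coli under kanamycin selection. The record gives no feature table, so the origin of replication, polyadenylation signal and any mammalian selection marker are not stated, and the copy number is listed as unknown.

The TrkB coding sequence carries three sets of changes. A cluster of nucleotide substitutions (T300C, T301A, C302G, C306A, T307C) makes the transcript resistant to an shRNA, so the construct can be expressed in cells where endogenous TrkB has been knocked down, in a knockdown-and-rescue design. The record does not state which shRNA is targeted. The S478A substitution removes the TIAM1-binding site, according to the stated purpose, allowing the contribution of TrkB–TIAM1 coupling to be tested separately from other receptor outputs. F616A is generally known as the chemical-genetic "gatekeeper" mutation that enlarges the kinase ATP-binding pocket and makes TrkB sensitive to bulky PP1-derived inhibitors, although the record itself does not describe its function.

The RFP fusion lets transfected cells be identified and the receptor's localisation be followed by fluorescence. The associated work concerns neurotrophin priming of glucocorticoid receptor signalling in neuronal plasticity, which is consistent with using this construct to replace endogenous TrkB with a signalling-defective variant.
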