Addgene plasmid #72718: pRFP shRNA-resistant TrkB F616A -S478A
Purpose: Mammalian expression of TrkB fused to RFP in C-terminus, shRNA resistant and lacking TIAM1-binding site
Depositing lab: Freddy Jeanneteau. Depositing organization: Delegation INSERM Languedoc Roussillon. Publication: Neurotrophic-priming of glucocorticoid receptor signaling is essential for neuronal plasticity to stress and antidepressant treatment. Arango-Lievano M, Lambert WM, Bath KG, Garabedian MJ, Chao MV, Jeanneteau F. Proc Natl Acad Sci U S A. 2015 Nov 16. pii: 201509045. 10.1073/pnas.1509045112 PubMed 26630005.
Backbone
  Vector backbone: pRFP-N1
  Vector type: Mammalian Expression
Growth in bacteria
  Bacterial resistance: Kanamycin, 50 μg/mL
  Growth temperature: 37°C
  Growth strain: DH5alpha
  Copy number: Unknown
Gene/Insert
  Gene/Insert name: TrkB
  Species: R. norvegicus (rat)
  Mutation: shRNA-resistant TrkB (T300C, T301A, C302G, C306A, T307C) and F616A -S478A
  Promoter: CMV
  Tag / fusion protein: RFP (C terminal on backbone)
  Cloning method: Unknown
  Sequencing primers: 5′ CMV-F; 3′ DsRed1-N
Terms and licenses: Academic/Nonprofit Terms; Industry Terms: Not Available to Industry
How to cite: pRFP shRNA-resistant TrkB F616A -S478A was a gift from Freddy Jeanneteau (Addgene plasmid # 72718 ; http://n2t.net/addgene:72718 ; RRID:Addgene_72718)
